>Addgene plasmid #219743 | pNK189 | addgene full sequence | sequence record 437108 | Addgene NGS Result
AAGCTAGACAGGCTTATCTTGGACAAGAAGAAGATCGCTTGGCCTCGCGCGCAGATCAGTTGGAAGAATT
TGTCCATTACGTAAAAGGCGAGATCACCAAGGTAGTCGGCAAATAACTGTCAGACCAAGTTTACTCATAT
ATACTTTAGATTGATTTAAAACTTCATTTTTAATTTAAAAGGATCTAGGTGAAGATCCTTTTTGATAATC
TCATGACCAAAATCCCTTAACGTGAGTTTTCGTTCCACTGAGCGTCAGACCCCGTAGAAAAGATCAAAGG
ATCTTCTTGAGATCCTTTTTTTCTGCGCGTAATCTGCTGCTTGCAAACAAAAAAACCACCGCTACCAGCG
GTGGTTTGTTTGCCGGATCAAGAGCTACCAACTCTTTTTCCGAAGGTAACTGGCTTCAGCAGAGCGCAGA
TACCAAATACTGTTCTTCTAGTGTAGCCGTAGTTAGGCCACCACTTCAAGAACTCTGTAGCACCGCCTAC
ATACCTCGCTCTGCTAATCCTGTTACCAGTGGCTGCTGCCAGTGGCGATAAGTCGTGTCTTACCGGGTTG
GACTCAAGACGATAGTTACCGGATAAGGCGCAGCGGTCGGGCTGAACGGGGGGTTCGTGCACACAGCCCA
GCTTGGAGCGAACGACCTACACCGAACTGAGATACCTACAGCGTGAGCTATGAGAAAGCGCCACGCTTCC
CGAAGGGAGAAAGGCGGACAGGTATCCGGTAAGCGGCAGGGTCGGAACAGGAGAGCGCACGAGGGAGCTT
CCAGGGGGAAACGCCTGGTATCTTTATAGTCCTGTCGGGTTTCGCCACCTCTGACTTGAGCGTCGATTTT
TGTGATGCTCGTCAGGGGGGCGGAGCCTATGGAAAAACGCCAGCAACGCGGCCTTTTTACGGTTCCTGGC
CTTTTGCTGGCCTTTTGCTCACATGTTCTTTCCTGCGTTATCCCCTGATTCTGTGGATAACCGTATTACC
GCCTTTGAGTGAGCTGATACCGCTCGCCGCAGCCGAACGACCGAGCGCAGCGAGTCAGTGAGCGAGGAAG
CGGAAGAGCGCCCAATACGCAAACCGCCTCTCCCCGCGCGTTGGCCGATTCATTAATCACTCTGTGGTCT
CAAATGGCTTCTTTCGAGAACAGCCTTTCCGTTCTTATAGTGGGTGCGGGCCTGGGTGGATTGGCGGCTG
CGATAGCACTGCGAAGGCAGGGCCACGTTGTAAAAATATATGAATCATCCTCTTTCAAGGCTGAGTTGGG
TGCCGGGCTTGCGGTGCCTCCCAACACCTTGAGGTCATTGCAACAGCTTGGGTGCAATACAGAAAACCTG
AATGGCGTCGATAATTTGTGTTTCACGGCTATGGGCTACGATGGAAGTGTTGGGATGATGAACAATATGA
CCGACTACAGGGAGGCCTATGGCACGTCATGGATAATGGTACATAGGGTTGATTTGCATAACGAACTTAT
GAGGGTGGCCCTTGATCCTGGGGGCCTCGGTCCCCCCGCAACCCTGCATCTCAACCATAGGGTTACTTTT
TGCGATGTCGATGCCTGTACCGTAACATTTACCAACGGAACCACTCAGTCAGCCGATTTGATTGTTGGTG
CAGATGGAATAAGATCCACGATTCGGCGCTTCGTGCTCGAAGAGGACGTCACAATCCCAGCTTCTGGCAT
AGTAGGTTTTAGATGGCTTGTGCAGGCTGATGCACTCGATCCGTATCCAGAACTCGACTGGATAGTAAAG
AAACCTCCACTCGGAGCAAGACTCATCTCTACACCGCAGAATCCACAGAGTGGGGTGGGGTTGGCCGACC
GGCGGACAATTATCATCTATGCATGCCGAGGGGGTACGATGGTCAATGTTCTCGCTGTGCATGACGATGA
AAGAGATCAGAATACGGCAGACTGGTCAGTGCCCGCGAGTAAGGATGACCTCTTTAGGGTGTTTCATGAT
TATCACCCACGGTTCAGACGCCTGCTGGAATTGGCCCAGGACATCAATCTCTGGCAAATGCGCGTCGTCC
CGGTCCTCAAGAAATGGGTGAATAAGCGCGTGTGCCTGCTCGGCGATGCAGCGCATGCCATGCTCCCCAC
GCTGGGCCAAGGTTTCGGGATGGGCCTCGAGGATGCCGTGGCGCTTGGCACGCTTTTGCCAAAGGGGACC
ACTGCCAGTCAGATCGAAACAAGATTGGCTGTTTATGAACAGCTGAGGAAGGACCGAGCGGAGTTTGTGG
CAGCAGAGAGTTACGAAGAACAGTATGTCCCGGAGAAACGCGGACTTTACCTGAGAAGCAAAGAACTTAG
AGATCGCGTCATGGGATACGATATCAAGGTGGAGTCAGAGAAAGTGTTGGAAACGCTTTTGCGAAGCTCT
AATAGCGCAGGTTGAGACCACGAAGTGGCTCTTCAGTGGACGAAAGGGCCTCGTGATACGCCTATTTTTA
TAGGTTAATGTCATGATAATAATGGTTTCTTAGACGTCAGGTGGCACTTTTCGGGGAAATGTGCGCGGAA
CCCCTATTTGTTTATTTTTCTAAATACATTCAAATATGTATCCGCTCATGAGACAATAACCCTGATAAAT
GCTTCAATAATATTGAAAAAGGAAGAGTATGCGCTCACGCAACTGGTCCAGAACCTTGACCGAACGCAGC
GGTGGTAACGGCGCAGTGGCGGTTTTCATGGCTTGTTATGACTGTTTTTTTTTGGGGTACAGTCTATGCC
TCGGGCATCCAAGCAGCAAGCGCGTTACGCCGTGGGTCGATGTTTGATGTTATGGAGCAGCAACGATGTT
ACGCAGCAGGGCAGTCGCCCTAAAACAAAGTTAAACATCATGAGGGAAGCGGTGATCGCCGAAGTATCGA
CTCAACTATCAGAGGTAGTTGGCGTCATCGAGCGCCATCTCGAACCGACGTTGCTGGCCGTACATTTGTA
CGGCTCCGCAGTGGATGGCGGCCTGAAGCCACACAGCGATATTGATTTGCTGGTTACGGTGACCGTAAGG
CTTGATGAAACAACGCGGCGAGCTTTGATCAACGACCTTTTGGAAACTTCGGCTTCCCCTGGAGAGAGCG
AGATTCTCCGCGCTGTAGAAGTCACCATTGTTGTGCACGACGACATCATTCCGTGGCGTTATCCAGCTAA
GCGCGAACTGCAATTTGGAGAATGGCAGCGCAATGACATTCTTGCAGGTATCTTCGAGCCAGCCACGATC
GACATTGATCTGGCTATCTTGCTGACAAAAGCAAGAGAACATAGCGTTGCCTTGGTAGGTCCAGCGGCGG
AGGAACTCTTTGATCCGGTTCCTGAACAGGATCTATTTGAGGCGCTAAATGAAACCTTAACGCTATGGAA
CTCGCCGCCCGACTGGGCTGGCGATGAGCGAAATGTAGTGCTTACGTTGTCCCGCATTTGGTACAGCGCA
GTAACCGGCAAAATCGCGCCGAAGGATGTCGCTGCCGACTGGGCAATGGAGCGCCTGCCGGCCCAGTATC
AGCCCGTCATACTTG
Features (pLannotate 1.2.2; 6 found; start..end, strand, type, name):
    287..875     +  rep_origin     ori: high-copy-number ColE1/pMB1/pBR322/pUC origin of replication
   1058..1107    +  CDS            lacI (fragment): lac repressor; lacI; The lac repressor binds to the lac operator to inhibit transcription in E. coli. This inhibition can be relieved by adding lactose or isopropyl-β-D-thiogalactopyranoside (IPTG).
   2514..2618    +  promoter       AmpR promoter: bla
   2609..2689    -  CDS            int (fragment): INT2_ECOLX - Protein inferred from homology: Swiss-Prot protein existence level 3. Putative integrase believed to be involved in the insertion of antibiotic resistance genes into plasmids and transposons. From Escherichia coli.
   2777..2833    +  CDS            GmR (fragment): gentamycin acetyltransferase; aacC1; confers resistance to gentamycin
   2840..113     +  CDS            aadA (across the origin): S3AD_ECOLX - Experimental evidence at protein level: Swiss-Prot protein existence level 1. Mediates bacterial resistance to the antibiotics streptomycin and spectinomycin. From Escherichia coli.
