[The description below was written by a language model from this plasmid's Addgene catalogue record and pLannotate feature annotations shown in this document.]
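Description:
pNK189 is a MoClo-compatible Level 0 part plasmid for Golden Gate assembly, carrying a promoterless coding sequence for nnH3H_v2, an engineered variant of hispidin-3-hydroxylase from the bioluminescent fungus Neonothopanus nambi. The 1,266 bp synthetic insert is codon-optimised for expression in Homo sapiens and carries four substitutions relative to the parental enzyme (D37E, V181I, S323M and M385K). It sits in a compact Level 0-like backbone of about 2.2 kb, giving a sequenced plasmid of 3,515 nt. Because it has no promoter or terminator of its own, the plasmid is not an expression vector. It is a storage and donor module from which the coding sequence is released and joined to regulatory parts in higher-level transcription units.

The plasmid is maintained in E. coli through a high-copy ColE1/pUC-type origin of replication and is selected with spectinomycin. Resistance comes from an aadA gene (streptomycin/spectinomycin adenylyltransferase) that spans the numbering origin of the sequence record and lies downstream of an annotated AmpR (bla) promoter. The automated annotation also reports short fragments matching lacI, an integron integrase and a gentamicin acetyltransferase. These are partial matches rather than complete genes, and those next to aadA are probably remnants of the resistance cassette's source. The annotation tool did not label the H3H coding sequence, which presumably occupies the unannotated region between the lacI fragment and the AmpR promoter.

In the fungal bioluminescence pathway, hispidin-3-hydroxylase converts hispidin to 3-hydroxyhispidin, the luciferin used by the fungal luciferase. The associated work describes an improved pathway for autonomous, substrate-free bioluminescence imaging in eukaryotes, and this part is meant for building such multigene constructs for human cells.
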