Addgene plasmid #219743: pNK189
Purpose: MoClo-compatible Level 0 promoterless vector encoding mutant of Neonothopanus nambi hispidin-3-hydroxylase nnH3H_v2 codon-optimised for expression in Homo sapiens
Depositing lab: Alexander Mishin. Depositing organization: Light Bio. Publication: An improved pathway for autonomous bioluminescence imaging in eukaryotes. Shakhova ES, Karataeva TA, Markina NM, Mitiouchkina T, Palkina KA, Perfilov MM, Wood MG, Hoang TT, Hall MP, Fakhranurova LI, Alekberova AE, Malyshevskaia AK, Gorbachev DA, Bugaeva EN, Pletneva LK, Babenko VV, Boldyreva DI, Gorokhovatsky AY, Balakireva AV, Gao F, Choob VV, Encell LP, Wood KV, Yampolsky IV, Sarkisyan KS, Mishin AS. Nat Methods. 2024 Mar;21(3):406-410. doi: 10.1038/s41592-023-02152-y. Epub 2024 Jan 22. PubMed 38253843.
Backbone
  Vector backbone: Level 0-like
  Backbone size w/o insert (bp): 2247
  Vector type: Synthetic Biology
Growth in bacteria
  Bacterial resistance: Spectinomycin, 50 μg/mL
  Growth temperature: 37°C
  Growth strain: DH5alpha
  Copy number: High Copy
Gene/Insert
  Gene/Insert name: mutant of fungal hispidin-3-hydroxylase (alt name: nnH3H_v2)
  Species: Neonothopanus nambi
  Insert size (bp): 1266
  Mutation: D37E, V181I, S323M, M385K
  Cloning method: Golden Gate
  Sequencing primers: 5′ gagcgaggaagcggaagagcgccc; 3′ accattattatcatgacattaacc
Resource information
  A portion of this plasmid was derived from a plasmid made by: Synthetic
Terms and licenses: Academic/Nonprofit Terms; Industry Terms: Not Available to Industry
How to cite: pNK189 was a gift from Alexander Mishin (Addgene plasmid # 219743 ; http://n2t.net/addgene:219743 ; RRID:Addgene_219743)
